>Addgene plasmid #46580 | AB.pCCL.sin.cPPT.U6.miR-100-Decoy.hPGK.GFP.WPRE | depositor partial sequence | sequence record 65863 | miR-100 Decoy
CATCAACCACAAGTTCGGTACTACGGGTTCAAGTATTCTGGTCACAGAATACAACCACAAGTTCGGTACT
ACGGGTTCAAG
