>Addgene plasmid #46580 | AB.pCCL.sin.cPPT.U6.miR-100-Decoy.hPGK.GFP.WPRE | depositor partial sequence | sequence record 65864 | empty backbone
AATGCTTCAATAATATTGAAAAAGGAAGAGTATGAGTATTCAACATTTCCGTGTCGCCCTTATTCCCTTT
TTTGCGGCATTTTGCCTTCCTGTTTTTGCTCACCCAGAAACGCTGGTGAAAGTAAAAGATGCTGAAGATC
AGTTGGGTGCACGAGTGGGTTACATCGAACTGGATCTCAACAGCGGTAAGATCCTTGAGAGTTTTCGCCC
CGAAGAACGTTTTCCAATGATGAGCACTTTTAAAGTTCTGCTATGTGGCGCGGTATTATCCCGTATTGAC
GCCGGGCAAGAGCAACTCGGTCGCCGCATACACTATTCTCAGAATGACTTGGTTGAGTACTCACCAGTCA
CAGAAAAGCATCTTACGGATGGCATGACAGTAAGAGAATTATGCAGTGCTGCCATAACCATGAGTGATAA
CACTGCGGCCAACTTACTTCTGACAACGATCGGAGGACCGAAGGAGCTAACCGCTTTTTTGCACAACATG
GGGGATCATGTAACTCGCCTTGATCGTTGGGAACCGGAGCTGAATGAAGCCATACCAAACGACGAGCGTG
ACACCACGATGCCTGTAGCAATGGCAACAACGTTGCGCAAACTATTAACTGGCGAACTACTTACTCTAGC
TTCCCGGCAACAATTAATAGACTGGATGGAGGCGGATAAAGTTGCAGGACCACTTCTGCGCTCGGCCCTT
CCGGCTGGCTGGTTTATTGCTGATAAATCTGGAGCCGGTGAGCGTGGGTCTCGCGGTATCATTGCAGCAC
TGGGGCCAGATGGTAAGCCCTCCCGTATCGTAGTTATCTACACGACGGGGAGTCAGGCAACTATGGATGA
ACGAAATAGACAGATCGCTGAGATAGGTGCCTCACTGATTAAGCATTGGTAACTGTCAGACCAAGTTTAC
TCATATATACTTTAGATTGATTTAAAACTTCATTTTTAATTTAAAAGGATCTAGGTGAAGATCCTTTTTG
ATAATCTCATGACCAAAATCCCTTAACGTGAGTTTTCGTTCCACTGAGCGTCAGACCCCGTAGAAAAGAT
CAAAGGATCTTCTTGAGATCCTTTTTTTCTGCGCGTAATCTGCTGCTTGCAAACAAAAAAACCACCGCTA
CCAGCGGTGGTTTGTTTGCCGGATCAAGAGCTACCAACTCTTTTTCCGAAGGTAACTGGCTTCAGCAGAG
CGCAGATACCAAATACTGTCCTTCTAGTGTAGCCGTAGTTAGGCCACCACTTCAAGAACTCTGTAGCACC
GCCTACATACCTCGCTCTGCTAATCCTGTTACCAGTGGCTGCTGCCAGTGGCGATAAGTCGTGTCTTACC
GGGTTGGACTCAAGACGATAGTTACCGGATAAGGCGCAGCGGTCGGGCTGAACGGGGGGTTCGTGCACAC
AGCCCAGCTTGGAGCGAACGACCTACACCGAACTGAGATACCTACAGCGTGAGCTATGAGAAAGCGCCAC
GCTTCCCGAAGGGAGAAAGGCGGACAGGTATCCGGTAAGCGGCAGGGTCGGAACAGGAGAGCGCACGAGG
GAGCTTCCAGGGGGAAACGCCTGGTATCTTTATAGTCCTGTCGGGTTTCGCCACCTCTGACTTGAGCGTC
GATTTTTGTGATGCTCGTCAGGGGGGCGGAGCCTATGGAAAAACGCCAGCAACGCGGCCTTTTTACGGTT
CCTGGCCTTTTGCTGGCCTTTTGCTCACATGTTCTTTCCTGCGTTATCCCCTGATTCTGTGGATAACCGT
ATTACCGCCTTTGAGTGAGCTGATACCGCTCGCCGCAGCCGAACGACCGAGCGCAGCGAGTCAGTGAGCG
AGGAAGCGGAAGAGCGCCCAATACGCAAACCGCCTCTCCCCGCGCGTTGGCCGATTCATTAATGCAGCTG
GCACGACAGGTTTCCCGACTGGAAAGCGGGCAGTGAGCGCAACGCAATTAATGTGAGTTAGCTCACTCAT
TAGGCACCCCAGGCTTTACACTTTATGCTTCCGGCTCGTATGTTGTGTGGAATTGTGAGCGGATAACAAT
TTCACACAGGAAACAGCTATGACCATGATTACGCCAAGCGCGCAATTAACCCTCACTAAAGGGAACAAAA
GCTGGAGCTGCAAGCTTGGCCATTGCATACGTTGTATCCATATCATAATATGTACATTTATATTGGCTCA
TGTCCAACATTACCGCCATGTTGACATTGATTATTGACTAGTTATTAATAGTAATCAATTACGGGGTCAT
TAGTTCATAGCCCATATATGGAGTTCCGCGTTACATAACTTACGGTAAATGGCCCGCCTGGCTGACCGCC
CAACGACCCCCGCCCATTGACGTCAATAATGACGTATGTTCCCATAGTAACGCCAATAGGGACTTTCCAT
TGACGTCAATGGGTGGAGTATTTACGGTAAACTGCCCACTTGGCAGTACATCAAGTGTATCATATGCCAA
GTACGCCCCCTATTGACGTCAATGACGGTAAATGGCCCGCCTGGCATTATGCCCAGTACATGACCTTATG
GGACTTTCCTACTTGGCAGTACATCTACGTATTAGTCATCGCTATTACCATGGTGATGCGGTTTTGGCAG
TACATCAATGGGCGTGGATAGCGGTTTGACTCACGGGGATTTCCAAGTCTCCACCCCATTGACGTCAATG
GGAGTTTGTTTTGGCACCAAAATCAACGGGACTTTCCAAAATGTCGTAACAACTCCGCCCCATTGACGCA
AATGGGCGGTAGGCGTGTACGGTGGGAGGTCTATATAAGCAGAGCTCGTTTAGTGAACCGGGGTCTCTCT
GGTTAGACCAGATCTGAGCCTGGGAGCTCTCTGGCTAACTAGGGAACCCACTGCTTAAGCCTCAATAAAG
CTTGCCTTGAGTGCTTCAAGTAGTGTGTGCCCGTCTGTTGTGTGACTCTGGTAACTAGAGATCCCTCAGA
CCCTTTTAGTCAGTGTGGAAAATCTCTAGCAGTGGCGCCCGAACAGGGACCTGAAAGCGAAAGGGAAACC
AGAGCTCTCTCGACGCAGGACTCGGCTTGCTGAAGCGCGCACGGCAAGAGGCGAGGGGCGGCGACTGGTG
AGTACGCCAAAAATTTTGACTAGCGGAGGCTAGAAGGAGAGAGATGGGTGCGAGAGCGTCAGTATTAAGC
GGGGGAGAATTAGATCGCGATGGGAAAAAATTCGGTTAAGGCCAGGGGGAAAGAAAAAATATAAATTAAA
ACATATAGTATGGGCAAGCAGGGAGCTAGAACGATTCGCAGTTAATCCTGGCCTGTTAGAAACATCAGAA
GGCTGTAGACAAATACTGGGACAGCTACAACCATCCCTTCAGACAGGATCAGAAGAACTTAGATCATTAT
ATAATACAGTAGCAACCCTCTATTGTGTGCATCAAAGGATAGAGATAAAAGACACCAAGGAAGCTTTAGA
CAAGATAGAGGAAGAGCAAAACAAAAGTAAGACCACCGCACAGCAAGCGGCCGCTGATCTTCAGACCTGG
AGGAGGAGATATGAGGGACAATTGGAGAAGTGAATTATATAAATATAAAGTAGTAAAAATTGAACCATTA
GGAGTAGCACCCACCAAGGCAAAGAGAAGAGTGGTGCAGAGAGAAAAAAGAGCAGTGGGAATAGGAGCTT
TGTTCCTTGGGTTCTTGGGAGCAGCAGGAAGCACTATGGGCGCAGCCTCAATGACGCTGACGGTACAGGC
CAGACAATTATTGTCTGGTATAGTGCAGCAGCAGAACAATTTGCTGAGGGCTATTGAGGCGCAACAGCAT
CTGTTGCAACTCACAGTCTGGGGCATCAAGCAGCTCCAGGCAAGAATCCTGGCTGTGGAAAGATACCTAA
AGGATCAACAGCTCCTGGGGATTTGGGGTTGCTCTGGAAAACTCATTTGCACCACTGCTGTGCCTTGGAA
TGCTAGTTGGAGTAATAAATCTCTGGAACAGATTTGGAATCACACGACCTGGATGGAGTGGGACAGAGAA
ATTAACAATTACACAAGCTTAATACACTCCTTAATTGAAGAATCGCAAAACCAGCAAGAAAAGAATGAAC
AAGAATTATTGGAATTAGATAAATGGGCAAGTTTGTGGAATTGGTTTAACATAACAAATTGGCTGTGGTA
TATAAAATTATTCATAATGATAGTAGGAGGCTTGGTAGGTTTAAGAATAGTTTTTGCTGTACTTTCTATA
GTGAATAGAGTTAGGCAGGGATATTCACCATTATCGTTTCAGACCCACCTCCCAACCCCGAGGGGACCCG
ACAGGCCCGAAGGAATAGAAGAAGAAGGTGGAGAGAGAGACAGAGACAGATCCATTCGATTAGTGAACGG
ATCTCGACGGTATCGGTTAACTTTTAAAAGAAAAGGGGGGATTGGGGGGTACAGTGCAGGGGAAAGAATA
GTAGACATAATAGCAACAGACATACAAACTAAAGAATTACAAAAACAAATTACAAAAATTCAAAATTTTA
TCGATCACGAGACTAGCCTCGAGAAGCTTGATATCGAATTCAAAAAAGACGGCGCTAGGATCATCGAGAC
GGTACCGTCTCCGATGATCCTAGCGCCGTCAAACAAGGCTTTTCTCCAAGGGATATTTATAGTCTCAAAA
CACACAATTACTTTACAGTTAGGGTGAGTTTCCTTTTGTGCTGTTTTTTAAAATAATAATTTAGTATTTG
TATCTCTTATAGAAATCCAAGCCTATCATGTAAAATGTAGCTAGTATTAAAAAGAACAGATTATCTGTCT
TTTATCGCACATTAAGCCTCTATAGTTACTAGGAAATATTATATGCAAATTAACCGGGGCAGGGGAGTAG
CCGAGCTTCTCCCACAAGTCTGTGCGAGGGGGCCGGCGCGGGCCTAGAGATGGCGGCGTCGGATGGATCC
ACTAGTTCTAGAGCGGCCATCGAATTCCCACGGGGTTGGGGTTGCGCCTTTTCCAAGGCAGCCCTGGGTT
TGCGCAGGGACGCGGCTGCTCTGGGCGTGGTTCCGGGAAACGCAGCGGCGCCGACCCTGGGTCTCGCACA
TTCTTCACGTCCGTTCGCAGCGTCACCCGGATCTTCGCCGCTACCCTTGTGGGCCCCCCGGCGACGCTTC
CTGCTCCGCCCCTAAGTCGGGAAGGTTCCTTGCGGTTCGCGGCGTGCCGGACGTGACAAACGGAAGCCGC
ACGACTCACTAGTACCCTCGCAGACGGACAGCGCCAGGGAGCAATGGCAGCGCGCCGACCGCGATGGGCT
GTGGCCAATAGCGGCTGCTCAGCGGGGCGCGCCGAGAGCAGCGGCCGGGAAGGGGCGGTGCGGGAGGCGG
GGTGTGGGGCGGTAGTGTGGGCCCTGTTCCTGCCCGCGCGGTGTTCCGCATTCTGCAAGCCTCCGGAGCG
CACGTCGGCAGTCGGCTCCCTCGTTGACCGAATCACCGACCTCTCTCCCCAGGGGGATCCACCGGTCGCC
ACCATGGTGAGCAAGGGCGAGGAGCTGTTCACCGGGGTGGTGCCCATCCTGGTCGAGCTGGACGGCGACG
TAAACGGCCACAAGTTCAGCGTGTCCGGCGAGGGCGAGGGCGATGCCACCTACGGCAAGCTGACCCTGAA
GTTCATCTGCACCACCGGCAAGCTGCCCGTGCCCTGGCCCACCCTCGTGACCACCCTGACCTACGGCGTG
CAGTGCTTCAGCCGCTACCCCGACCACATGAAGCAGCACGACTTCTTCAAGTCCGCCATGCCCGAAGGCT
ACGTCCAGGAGCGCACCATCTTCTTCAAGGACGACGGCAACTACAAGACCCGCGCCGAGGTGAAGTTCGA
GGGCGACACCCTGGTGAACCGCATCGAGCTGAAGGGCATCGACTTCAAGGAGGACGGCAACATCCTGGGG
CACAAGCTGGAGTACAACTACAACAGCCACAACGTCTATATCATGGCCGACAAGCAGAAGAACGGCATCA
AGGTGAACTTCAAGATCCGCCACAACATCGAGGACGGCAGCGTGCAGCTCGCCGACCACTACCAGCAGAA
CACCCCCATCGGCGACGGCCCCGTGCTGCTGCCCGACAACCACTACCTGAGCACCCAGTCCGCCCTGAGC
AAAGACCCCAACGAGAAGCGCGATCACATGGTCCTGCTGGAGTTCGTGACCGCCGCCGGGATCACTCTCG
GCATGGACGAGCTGTACAAGTAAAGCGGCCGCGTCGACAATCAACCTCTGGATTACAAAATTTGTGAAAG
ATTGACTGGTATTCTTAACTATGTTGCTCCTTTTACGCTATGTGGATACGCTGCTTTAATGCCTTTGTAT
CATGCTATTGCTTCCCGTATGGCTTTCATTTTCTCCTCCTTGTATAAATCCTGGTTGCTGTCTCTTTATG
AGGAGTTGTGGCCCGTTGTCAGGCAACGTGGCGTGGTGTGCACTGTGTTTGCTGACGCAACCCCCACTGG
TTGGGGCATTGCCACCACCTGTCAGCTCCTTTCCGGGACTTTCGCTTTCCCCCTCCCTATTGCCACGGCG
GAACTCATCGCCGCCTGCCTTGCCCGCTGCTGGACAGGGGCTCGGCTGTTGGGCACTGACAATTCCGTGG
TGTTGTCGGGGAAGCTGACGTCCTTTCCATGGCTGCTCGCCTGTGTTGCCACCTGGATTCTGCGCGGGAC
GTCCTTCTGCTACGTCCCTTCGGCCCTCAATCCAGCGGACCTTCCTTCCCGCGGCCTGCTGCCGGCTCTG
CGGCCTCTTCCGCGTCTTCGCCTTCGCCCTCAGACGAGTCGGATCTCCCTTTGGGCCGCCTCCCCGCCTG
GAATTCGAGCTCGGTACCTTTAAGACCAATGACTTACAAGGCAGCTGTAGATCTTAGCCACTTTTTAAAA
GAAAAGGGGGGACTGGAAGGGCTAATTCACTCCCAACGAAGACAAGATCTGCTTTTTGCTTGTACTGGGT
CTCTCTGGTTAGACCAGATCTGAGCCTGGGAGCTCTCTGGCTAACTAGGGAACCCACTGCTTAAGCCTCA
ATAAAGCTTGCCTTGAGTGCTTCAAGTAGTGTGTGCCCGTCTGTTGTGTGACTCTGGTAACTAGAGATCC
CTCAGACCCTTTTAGTCAGTGTGGAAAATCTCTAGCAGTAGTAGTTCATGTCATCTTATTATTCAGTATT
TATAACTTGCAAAGAAATGAATATCAGAGAGTGAGAGGAACTTGTTTATTGCAGCTTATAATGGTTACAA
ATAAAGCAATAGCATCACAAATTTCACAAATAAAGCATTTTTTTCACTGCATTCTAGTTGTGGTTTGTCC
AAACTCATCAATGTATCTTATCATGTCTGGCTCTAGCTATCCCGCCCCTAACTCCGCCCAGTTCCGCCCA
TTCTCCGCCCCATGGCTGACTAATTTTTTTTATTTATGCAGAGGCCGAGGCCGCCTCGGCCTCTGAGCTA
TTCCAGAAGTAGTGAGGAGGCTTTTTTGGAGGCCTAGGCTTTTGCGTCGAGACGTACCCAATTCGCCCTA
TAGTGAGTCGTATTACGCGCGCTCACTGGCCGTCGTTTTACAACGTCGTGACTGGGAAAACCCTGGCGTT
ACCCAACTTAATCGCCTTGCAGCACATCCCCCTTTCGCCAGCTGGCGTAATAGCGAAGAGGCCCGCACCG
ATCGCCCTTCCCAACAGTTGCGCAGCCTGAATGGCGAATGGCGCG
[124 nt withheld, positions 7676-7799]
C
[91 nt withheld, positions 7801-7891]
A
[49 nt withheld, positions 7893-7941]
CCTTTGACGTTGGAGTCCACGTTCTTT
[37 nt withheld, positions 7969-8005]
ACCCTATCTCGGTCTATTCTTTTGATTTATAAGGGATTTTGCCGATTTCGGCCTATTGGTTAAAAAATGA
GCTGATTTAACAAAAATTTAACGCGAATTTTAACAAAATATTAACGTTTACAATTTCC
