>Addgene plasmid #46580 | AB.pCCL.sin.cPPT.U6.miR-100-Decoy.hPGK.GFP.WPRE | addgene partial sequence | sequence record 66950 | pBluescript-SK 5'-tctagaactagtggatc-3'
CCGCGCCGGCCCCCTCGCACAGACTTGTGGGAGAAGCTCGGCTACTCCCCTGCCCCGGTTAATTTGCATA
TAATATTTCCTAGTAACTATAGAGGCTTAATGTGCGATAAAAGACAGATAATCTGTTCTTTTTAATACTA
GCTACATTTTACATGATAGGCTTGGATTTCTATAAGAGATACAAATACTAAATTATTATTTTAAAAAACA
GCACAAAAGGAAACTCACCCTAACTGTAAAGTAATTGTGTGTTTTGAGACTATAAATATCCCTTGGAGAA
AAGCCTTGTTTGACGGCGCTAGGATCATCAACCACAAGTTCGGTACTACGGGTTCAAGTATTCTGGTCAC
AGAATACAACCACAAGTTCGGTACTACGGGTTCAAGATGATCCTAGCGCCGTCTTTTTTGAATTCGATAT
CAAGCTTCTCGAGGCTAGTCTCGTGATCGATAAAATTTTGAATTTTTGTAATTTGTTTTTGTAATTCTTT
AGTTTGTATGTCTGTTGCTATTATGTCTACTATTCTTTCCCCTGCACTGTACCCCCCAATCCCCCCTTTT
CTTTTAAAAGTTAACCGAT
