[The description below was written by a language model from this plasmid's Addgene catalogue record.]
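Description:
AB.pCCL.sin.cPPT.U6.miR-100-Decoy.hPGK.GFP.WPRE is a lentiviral transfer plasmid built on the AB.pCCLsin.PPT.U6.hPGK.GFP.wpre backbone (8233 bp without insert). As the name indicates, it is a self-inactivating (sin) design, in which the integrated provirus lacks LTR promoter activity, and it carries a central polypurine tract (cPPT), an element that generally improves transduction efficiency. In bacteria it is maintained as a high-copy plasmid under ampicillin selection, and the recorded host is a recombination-deficient strain of the kind commonly used to keep repeat-containing lentiviral plasmids stable. No feature table accompanies the record, so the details of the origin of replication and LTR structure are not documented here.

The payload consists of two expression units. A U6 promoter, a Pol III promoter suited to short non-coding RNAs, drives a decoy transcript for miR-100. The decoy was inserted between two BsmBI sites that were destroyed during cloning. Its exact composition is not stated in the record, but such decoys typically carry microRNA target sites that sequester the cognate microRNA and so reduce its activity on endogenous targets. Downstream, the human PGK promoter drives eGFP, followed by a WPRE, which enhances transcript stability and expression. GFP is the only marker listed for mammalian cells, so transduced cells are identified or sorted by fluorescence rather than selected with a drug.

The construct comes from work on high-throughput assessment of microRNA activity and function using sensor and decoy libraries. It is suited to stable, vector-delivered inhibition of miR-100 in transduced cells, either alone or as one member of a decoy collection.
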