Addgene plasmid #46580: AB.pCCL.sin.cPPT.U6.miR-100-Decoy.hPGK.GFP.WPRE
Depositing lab: Brian Brown. Depositing organization: Icahn School of Medicine at Mount Sinai. Publication: High-throughput assessment of microRNA activity and function using microRNA sensor and decoy libraries. Mullokandov G, Baccarini A, Ruzo A, Jayaprakash AD, Tung N, Israelow B, Evans MJ, Sachidanandam R, Brown BD. Nat Methods. 2012 Jul 1;9(8):840-6. doi: 10.1038/nmeth.2078. PubMed 22751203.
Backbone
  Vector backbone: AB.pCCLsin.PPT.U6.hPGK.GFP.wpre
  Backbone size w/o insert (bp): 8233
  Vector type: Lentiviral
  Selectable markers: eGFP
Growth in bacteria
  Bacterial resistance: Ampicillin, 100 μg/mL
  Growth temperature: 37°C
  Growth strain: Stbl3
  Copy number: High Copy
Gene/Insert
  Cloning method: Restriction Enzyme; 5′ cloning site BsmBI (destroyed during cloning); 3′ cloning site BsmBI (destroyed during cloning)
  Sequencing primers: 5′ CATAATAGCAACAGACATAC; 3′ pBluescriptSK_primer
Terms and licenses: Academic/Nonprofit Terms; Industry Terms: Not Available to Industry
Depositor comments: Depositor Website: http://www.mountsinai.org/profiles/brian-d-brown/ Please cite Mullokandov, Baccarini, Ruzo et al. Nature Methods 2013.
How to cite: AB.pCCL.sin.cPPT.U6.miR-100-Decoy.hPGK.GFP.WPRE was a gift from Brian Brown (Addgene plasmid # 46580 ; http://n2t.net/addgene:46580 ; RRID:Addgene_46580)
